>Addgene plasmid #231589 | pInducer20 TIFA WT | addgene full sequence | sequence record 460526 | Addgene NGS Result
GTTTACCACTCCCTATCAGTGATAGAGAAAAGTGAAAGTCGAGTTTACCACTCCCTATCAGTGATAGAGA
AAAGTGAAAGTCGAGTTTACCACTCCCTATCAGTGATAGAGAAAAGTGAAAGTCGAGCTCGGTACCCGGG
TCGAGGTAGGCGTGTACGGTGGGAGGCCTATATAAGCAGAGCTCGTTTAGTGAACCGTCAGATCGCCTGG
AGACGCCATCCACGCTGTTTTGACCTCCATAGAAGACACCGGGACCGATCCAGCCTCCGCGGCCCCGAAC
TAGTCCAGTGTGGTGGAATTCTGCAGATATCAACAAGTTTGTACAAAAAAGCAGGCTTTAAAGGAACCAA
TTCAGTCGACTGGATCCGGTACCACCATGGACTACAAAGACCATGACGGTGATTATAAAGATCATGACAT
CGATTACAAGGATGACGATGACAAGCTTGCGGCCGCGACTTCCTTCGAGGACGCCGATACTGAGGAAACC
GTCACCTGCCTGCAAATGACCGTATATCACCCAGGTCAACTCCAATGCGGCATCTTCCAAAGCATTTCCT
TCAATCGCGAAAAGCTTCCAAGTTCTGAGGTAGTCAAGTTCGGTCGCAACTCTAATATATGCCACTACAC
CTTCCAAGATAAGCAAGTGTCTCGGGTACAATTCTCCCTTCAACTCTTCAAGAAGTTTAATTCTAGTGTG
CTGAGTTTCGAGATTAAGAACATGTCAAAGAAAACTAACTTGATTGTCGATTCTCGGGAATTGGGGTATT
TGAACAAGATGGATCTCCCTTATCGCTGTATGGTGAGGTTTGGGGAATACCAATTCCTTATGGAAAAGGA
AGACGGAGAATCCCTGGAGTTCTTCGAAACACAGTTCATCCTGAGTCCCAGGAGCCTGCTCCAGGAGAAT
AATTGGCCGCCGCATCGACCAATCCCCGAATACGGAACCTACTCACTGTGTTCTAGTCAGTCTTCTTCAC
CCACCGAGATGGACGAGAACGAAAGCTAGCTCGAGATATCTAGACCCAGCTTTCTTGTACAAAGTGGTTG
ATATCCAGCACAGTGGCGGCCGCTCGAGTCTAGAGGGCCCGCGGTTCGAATACCCATACGACGTCCCAGA
CTACGCTTAGTAATGATTAATTAAACTAGAAATTCTACCGGGTAGGGGAGGCGCTTTTCCCAAGGCAGTC
TGGAGTAACCCACCCAAGATCTGGCCTCCGCGCCGGGTTTTGGCGCCTCCCGCGGGCGCCCCCCTCCTCA
CGGCGAGCGCTGCCACGTCAGACGAAGGGCGCAGCGAGCGTCCTGATCCTTCCGCCCGGACGCTCAGGAC
AGCGGCCCGCTGCTCATAAGACTCGGCCTTAGAACCCCAGTATCAGCAGAAGGACATTTTAGGACGGGAC
TTGGGTGACTCTAGGGCACTGGTTTTCTTTCCAGAGAGCGGAACAGGCGAGGAAAAGTAGTCCCTTCTCG
GCGATTCTGCGGAGGGATCTCCGTGGGGCGGTGAACGCCGATGATTATATAAGGACGCGCCGGGTGTGGC
ACAGCTAGTTCCGTCGCAGCCGGGATTTGGGTCGCGGTTCTTGTTTGTGGATCGCTGTGATCGTCACTTG
GTGAGTAGCGGGCTGCTGGGCTGGCCGGGGCTTTCGTGGCCGCCGGGCCGCTCGGTGGGACGGAAGCGTG
TGGAGAGACCGCCAAGGGCTGTAGTCTGGGTCCGCGAGCAAGGTTGCCCTGAACTGGGGGTTGGGGGGAG
CGCAGCAAAATGGCGGCTGTTCCCGAGTCTTGAATGGAAGACGCTTGTGAGGCGGGCTGTGAGGTCGTTG
AAACAAGGTGGGGGGCATGGTGGGCGGCAAGAACCCAAGGTCTTGAGGCCTTCGCTAATGCGGGAAAGCT
CTTATTCGGGTGAGATGGGCTGGGGCACCATCTGGGGACCCTGACGTGAAGTTTGTCACTGACTGGAGAA
CTCGGTTTGTCGTCTGTTGCGGGGGCGGCAGTTATGGCGGTGCCGTTGGGCAGTGCACCCGTACCTTTGG
GAGCGCGCGCCCTCGTCGTGTCGTGACGTCACCCGTTCTGTTGGCTTATAATGCAGGGTGGGGCCACCTG
CCGGTAGGTGTGCGGTAGGCTTTTCTCCGTCGCAGGACGCAGGGTTCGGGCCTAGGGTAGGCTCTCCTGA
ATCGACAGGCGCCGGACCTCTGGTGAGGGGAGGGATAAGTGAGGCGTCAGTTTCTTTGGTCGGTTTTATG
TACCTATCTTCTTAAGTAGCTGAAGCTCCGGTTTTGAACTATGCGCTCGGGGTTGGCGAGTGTGTTTTGT
GAAGTTTTTTAGGCACCTTTTGAAATGTAATCATTTGGGTCAATATGTAATTTTCAGTGTTAGACTAGTA
AATTGTCCGCTAAATTCTGGCCGTTTTTGGCTTTTTTGTTAGACGAAGCTTGGTACCGAGCTCGGATCTC
CACCCCGTACCGGTCCTGCAGTCGAATTCACCATGTCTAGACTGGACAAGAGCAAAGTCATAAACGGAGC
TCTGGAATTACTCAATGGTGTCGGTATCGAAGGCCTGACGACAAGGAAACTCGCTCAAAAGCTGGGAGTT
GAGCAGCCTACCCTGTACTGGCACGTGAAGAACAAGCGGGCCCTGCTCGATGCCCTGCCAATCGAGATGC
TGGACAGGCATCATACCCACTTCTGCCCCCTGGAAGGCGAGTCATGGCAAGACTTTCTGCGGAACAACGC
CAAGTCATACCGCTGTGCTCTCCTCTCACATCGCGACGGGGCTAAAGTGCATCTCGGCACCCGCCCAACA
GAGAAACAGTACGAAACCCTGGAAAATCAGCTCGCGTTCCTGTGTCAGCAAGGCTTCTCCCTGGAGAACG
CACTGTACGCTCTGTCCGCCGTGGGCCACTTTACACTGGGCTGCGTATTGGAGGAACAGGAGCATCAAGT
AGCAAAAGAGGAAAGAGAGACACCTACCACCGATTCTATGCCCCCACTTCTGAGACAAGCAATTGAGCTG
TTCGACCGGCAGGGAGCCGAACCTGCCTTCCTTTTCGGCCTGGAACTAATCATATGTGGCCTGGAGAAAC
AGCTAAAGTGCGAAAGCGGCGGGCCGACCGACGCCCTTGACGATTTTGACTTAGACATGCTCCCAGCCGA
TGCCCTTGACGACTTTGACCTTGATATGCTGCCTGCTGACGCTCTTGACGATTTTGACCTTGACATGCTC
CCCGGGTAACTAAGTAAGGATCCGCGGCCGCACTAGAGGAATTCCGCCCCTCTCCCCCCCCCCCCTCTCC
CTCCCCCCCCCCTAACGTTACTGGCCGAAGCCGCTTGGAATAAGGCCGGTGTGCGTTTGTCTATATGTTA
TTTTCCACCATATTGCCGTCTTTTGGCAATGTGAGGGCCCGGAAACCTGGCCCTGTCTTCTTGACGAGCA
TTCCTAGGGGTCTTTCCCCTCTCGCCAAAGGAATGCAAGGTCTGTTGAATGTCGTGAAGGAAGCAGTTCC
TCTGGAAGCTTCTTGAAGACAAACAACGTCTGTAGCGACCCTTTGCAGGCAGCGGAACCCCCCACCTGGC
GACAGGTGCCTCTGCGGCCAAAAGCCACGTGTATAAGATACACCTGCAAAGGCGGCACAACCCCAGTGCC
ACGTTGTGAGTTGGATAGTTGTGGAAAGAGTCAAATGGCTCTCCTCAAGCGTATTCAACAAGGGGCTGAA
GGATGCCCAGAAGGTACCCCATTGTATGGGATCTGATCTGGGGCCTCGGTGCACATGCTTTACATGTGTT
TAGTCGAGGTTAAAAAAACGTCTAGGCCCCCCGAACCACGGGGACGTGGTTTTCCTTTGAAAAACACGAT
GATAAGCTTACCGGTCCACCATGATTGAACAAGATGGATTGCACGCAGGTTCTCCGGCCGCTTGGGTGGA
GAGGCTATTCGGCTATGACTGGGCACAACAGACAATCGGCTGCTCTGATGCCGCCGTGTTCCGGCTGTCA
GCGCAGGGGCGCCCGGTTCTTTTTGTCAAGACCGACCTGTCCGGTGCCCTGAATGAACTGCAAGACGAGG
CAGCGCGGCTATCGTGGCTGGCCACGACGGGCGTTCCTTGCGCAGCTGTGCTCGACGTTGTCACTGAAGC
GGGAAGGGACTGGCTGCTATTGGGCGAAGTGCCGGGGCAGGATCTCCTGTCATCTCACCTTGCTCCTGCC
GAGAAAGTATCCATCATGGCTGATGCAATGCGGCGGCTGCATACGCTTGATCCGGCTACCTGCCCATTCG
ACCACCAAGCGAAACATCGCATCGAGCGAGCACGTACTCGGATGGAAGCCGGTCTTGTCGATCAGGATGA
TCTGGACGAAGAGCATCAGGGGCTCGCGCCAGCCGAACTGTTCGCCAGGCTCAAGGCGAGCATGCCCGAC
GGCGAGGATCTCGTCGTGACCCATGGCGATGCCTGCTTGCCGAATATCATGGTGGAAAATGGCCGCTTTT
CTGGATTCATCGACTGTGGCCGGCTGGGTGTGGCGGACCGCTATCAGGACATAGCGTTGGCTACCCGTGA
TATTGCTGAAGAGCTTGGCGGCGAATGGGCTGACCGCTTCCTCGTGCTTTACGGTATCGCCGCTCCCGAT
TCGCAGCGCATCGCCTTCTATCGCCTTCTTGACGAGTTCTTCTGATGTACAAGTAAAGCGGCCGCGACTC
TAGATCATAATCAGCCATACCACATTTGTAGAGGTTTTACTTGCTTTAAAAAACCTCCCACACCTCCCCC
TGAACCTGAAACATAAAATGAATGCAATTGTTGTTGTTTAGTCCCTCCCAATTCGATATCAAGCTTATCG
CGATAGATCCTAATCAACCTCTGGATTACAAAATTTGTGAAAGATTGACTGGTATTCTTAACTATGTTGC
TCCTTTTACGCTATGTGGATACGCTGCTTTAATGCCTTTGTATCATGCTATTGCTTCCCGTATGGCTTTC
ATTTTCTCCTCCTTGTATAAATCCTGGTTGCTGTCTCTTTATGAGGAGTTGTGGCCCGTTGTCAGGCAAC
GTGGCGTGGTGTGCACTGTGTTTGCTGACGCAACCCCCACTGGTTGGGGCATTGCCACCACCTGTCAGCT
CCTTTCCGGGACTTTCGCTTTCCCCCTCCCTATTGCCACGGCGGAACTCATCGCCGCCTGCCTTGCCCGC
TGCTGGACAGGGGCTCGGCTGTTGGGCACTGACAATTCCGTGGTGTTGTCGGGGAAATCATCGTCCTTTC
CTTGGCTGCTCGCCTGTGTTGCCACCTGGATTCTGCGCGGGACGTCCTTCTGCTACGTCCCTTCGGCCCT
CAATCCAGCGGACCTTCCTTCCCGCGGCCTGCTGCCGGCTCTGCGGCCTCTTCCGCGTCTTCGCCTTCGC
CCTCAGACGAGTCGGATCTCCCTTTGGGCCGCCTCCCCGCCTGAGATCCTTTAAGACCAATGACTTACAA
GGCAGCTGTAGATCTTAGCCACTTTTTAAAAGAAAAGGGGGGACTGGAAGGGCTAATTCACTCCCAACGA
AGACAAGATCTGCTTTTTGCTTGTACTGGGTCTCTCTGGTTAGACCAGATCTGAGCCTGGGAGCTCTCTG
GCTAACTAGGGAACCCACTGCTTAAGCCTCAATAAAGCTTGCCTTGAGTGCTTCAAGTAGTGTGTGCCCG
TCTGTTGTGTGACTCTGGTAACTAGAGATCCCTCAGACCCTTTTAGTCAGTGTGGAAAATCTCTAGCAGT
AGTAGTTCATGTCATCTTATTATTCAGTATTTATAACTTGCAAAGAAATGAATATCAGAGAGTGAGAGGC
CCGGGTTAATTAAGGAAAGGGCTAGATCATTCTTGAAGACGAAAGGGCCTCGTGATACGCCTATTTTTAT
AGGTTAATGTCATGATAATAATGGTTTCTTAGACGTCAGGTGGCACTTTTCGGGGAAATGTGCGCGGAAC
CCCTATTTGTTTATTTTTCTAAATACATTCAAATATGTATCCGCTCATGAGACAATAACCCTGATAAATG
CTTCAATAATATTGAAAAAGGAAGAGTATGAGTATTCAACATTTCCGTGTCGCCCTTATTCCCTTTTTTG
CGGCATTTTGCCTTCCTGTTTTTGCTCACCCAGAAACGCTGGTGAAAGTAAAAGATGCTGAAGATCAGTT
GGGTGCACGAGTGGGTTACATCGAACTGGATCTCAACAGCGGTAAGATCCTTGAGAGTTTTCGCCCCGAA
GAACGTTTTCCAATGATGAGCACTTTTAAAGTTCTGCTATGTGGCGCGGTATTATCCCGTGTTGACGCCG
GGCAAGAGCAACTCGGTCGCCGCATACACTATTCTCAGAATGACTTGGTTGAGTACTCACCAGTCACAGA
AAAGCATCTTACGGATGGCATGACAGTAAGAGAATTATGCAGTGCTGCCATAACCATGAGTGATAACACT
GCGGCCAACTTACTTCTGACAACGATCGGAGGACCGAAGGAGCTAACCGCTTTTTTGCACAACATGGGGG
ATCATGTAACTCGCCTTGATCGTTGGGAACCGGAGCTGAATGAAGCCATACCAAACGACGAGCGTGACAC
CACGATGCCTGTAGCAATGGCAACAACGTTGCGCAAACTATTAACTGGCGAACTACTTACTCTAGCTTCC
CGGCAACAATTAATAGACTGGATGGAGGCGGATAAAGTTGCAGGACCACTTCTGCGCTCGGCCCTTCCGG
CTGGCTGGTTTATTGCTGATAAATCTGGAGCCGGTGAGCGTGGGTCTCGCGGTATCATTGCAGCACTGGG
GCCAGATGGTAAGCCCTCCCGTATCGTAGTTATCTACACGACGGGGAGTCAGGCAACTATGGATGAACGA
AATAGACAGATCGCTGAGATAGGTGCCTCACTGATTAAGCATTGGTAACTGTCAGACCAAGTTTACTCAT
ATATACTTTAGATTGATTTAAAACTTCATTTTTAATTTAAAAGGATCTAGGTGAAGATCCTTTTTGATAA
TCTCATGACCAAAATCCCTTAACGTGAGTTTTCGTTCCACTGAGCGTCAGACCCCGTAGAAAAGATCAAA
GGATCTTCTTGAGATCCTTTTTTTCTGCGCGTAATCTGCTGCTTGCAAACAAAAAAACCACCGCTACCAG
CGGTGGTTTGTTTGCCGGATCAAGAGCTACCAACTCTTTTTCCGAAGGTAACTGGCTTCAGCAGAGCGCA
GATACCAAATACTGTTCTTCTAGTGTAGCCGTAGTTAGGCCACCACTTCAAGAACTCTGTAGCACCGCCT
ACATACCTCGCTCTGCTAATCCTGTTACCAGTGGCTGCTGCCAGTGGCGATAAGTCGTGTCTTACCGGGT
TGGACTCAAGACGATAGTTACCGGATAAGGCGCAGCGGTCGGGCTGAACGGGGGGTTCGTGCACACAGCC
CAGCTTGGAGCGAACGACCTACACCGAACTGAGATACCTACAGCGTGAGCTATGAGAAAGCGCCACGCTT
CCCGAAGGGAGAAAGGCGGACAGGTATCCGGTAAGCGGCAGGGTCGGAACAGGAGAGCGCACGAGGGAGC
TTCCAGGGGGAAACGCCTGGTATCTTTATAGTCCTGTCGGGTTTCGCCACCTCTGACTTGAGCGTCGATT
TTTGTGATGCTCGTCAGGGGGGCGGAGCCTATGGAAAAACGCCAGCAACGCGGCCTTTTTACGGTTCCTG
GCCTTTTGCTGGCCTTTTGCTCACATGTTCTTTCCTGCGTTATCCCCTGATTCTGTGGATAACCGTATTA
CCGCCTTTGAGTGAGCTGATACCGCTCGCCGCAGCCGAACGACCGAGCGCAGCGAGTCAGTGAGCGAGGA
AGCGGAAGAGCGCCCAATACGCAAACCGCCTCTCCCCGCGCGTTGGCCGATTCATTAATGCAGCAAGCTC
ATGGCTGACTAATTTTTTTTATTTATGCAGAGGCCGAGGCCGCCTCGGCCTCTGAGCTATTCCAGAAGTA
GTGAGGAGGCTTTTTTGGAGGCCTAGGCTTTTGCAAAAAGCTCCCCGTGGCACGACAGGTTTCCCGACTG
GAAAGCGGGCAGTGAGCGCAACGCAATTAATGTGAGTTAGCTCACTCATTAGGCACCCCAGGCTTTACAC
TTTATGCTTCCGGCTCGTATGTTGTGTGGAATTGTGAGCGGATAACAATTTCACACAGGAAACAGCTATG
ACATGATTACGAATTTCACAAATAAAGCATTTTTTTCACTGCATTCTAGTTGTGGTTTGTCCAAACTCAT
CAATGTATCTTATCATGTCTGGATCAACTGGATAACTCAAGCTAACCAAAATCATCCCAAACTTCCCACC
CCATACCCTATTACCACTGCCAATTACCTGTGGTTTCATTTACTCTAAACCTGTGATTCCTCTGAATTAT
TTTCATTTTAAAGAAATTGTATTTGTTAAATATGTACTACAAACTTAGTAGTTGGAAGGGCTAATTCACT
CCCAAAGAAGACAAGATATCCTTGATCTGTGGATCTACCACACACAAGGCTACTTCCCTGATTAGCAGAA
CTACACACCAGGGCCAGGGGTCAGATATCCACTGACCTTTGGATGGTGCTACAAGCTAGTACCAGTTGAG
CCAGATAAGGTAGAAGAGGCCAATAAAGGAGAGAACACCAGCTTGTTACACCCTGTGAGCCTGCATGGGA
TGGATGACCCGGAGAGAGAAGTGTTAGAGTGGAGGTTTGACAGCCGCCTAGCATTTCATCACGTGGCCCG
AGAGCTGCATCCGGAGTACTTCAAGAACTGCTGATATCGAGCTTGCTACAAGGGACTTTCCGCTGGGGAC
TTTCCAGGGAGGCGTGGCCTGGGCGGGACTGGGGAGTGGCGAGCCCTCAGATCCTGCATATAAGCAGCTG
CTTTTTGCCTGTACTGGGTCTCTCTGGTTAGACCAGATCTGAGCCTGGGAGCTCTCTGGCTAACTAGGGA
ACCCACTGCTTAAGCCTCAATAAAGCTTGCCTTGAGTGCTTCAAGTAGTGTGTGCCCGTCTGTTGTGTGA
CTCTGGTAACTAGAGATCCCTCAGACCCTTTTAGTCAGTGTGGAAAATCTCTAGCAGTGGCGCCCGAACA
GGGACTTGAAAGCGAAAGGGAAACCAGAGGAGCTCTCTCGACGCAGGACTCGGCTTGCTGAAGCGCGCAC
GGCAAGAGGCGAGGGGCGGCGACTGGTGAGTACGCCAAAAATTTTGACTAGCGGAGGCTAGAAGGAGAGA
GATGGGTGCGAGAGCGTCAGTATTAAGCGGGGGAGAATTAGATCGCGATGGGAAAAAATTCGGTTAAGGC
CAGGGGGAAAGAAAAAATATAAATTAAAACATATAGTATGGGCAAGCAGGGAGCTAGAACGATTCGCAGT
TAATCCTGGCCTGTTAGAAACATCAGAAGGCTGTAGACAAATACTGGGACAGCTACAACCATCCCTTCAG
ACAGGATCAGAAGAACTTAGATCATTATATAATACAGTAGCAACCCTCTATTGTGTGCATCAAAGGATAG
AGATAAAAGACACCAAGGAAGCTTTAGACAAGATAGAGGAAGAGCAAAACAAAAGTAAGACCACCGCACA
GCAAGCGGCCGGCCGCTGATCTTCAGACCTGGAGGAGGAGATATGAGGGACAATTGGAGAAGTGAATTAT
ATAAATATAAAGTAGTAAAAATTGAACCATTAGGAGTAGCACCCACCAAGGCAAAGAGAAGAGTGGTGCA
GAGAGAAAAAAGAGCAGTGGGAATAGGAGCTTTGTTCCTTGGGTTCTTGGGAGCAGCAGGAAGCACTATG
GGCGCAGCGTCAATGACGCTGACGGTACAGGCCAGACAATTATTGTCTGGTATAGTGCAGCAGCAGAACA
ATTTGCTGAGGGCTATTGAGGCGCAACAGCATCTGTTGCAACTCACAGTCTGGGGCATCAAGCAGCTCCA
GGCAAGAATCCTGGCTGTGGAAAGATACCTAAAGGATCAACAGCTCCTGGGGATTTGGGGTTGCTCTGGA
AAACTCATTTGCACCACTGCTGTGCCTTGGAATGCTAGTTGGAGTAATAAATCTCTGGAACAGATTTGGA
ATCACACGACCTGGATGGAGTGGGACAGAGAAATTAACAATTACACAAGCTTAATACACTCCTTAATTGA
AGAATCGCAAAACCAGCAAGAAAAGAATGAACAAGAATTATTGGAATTAGATAAATGGGCAAGTTTGTGG
AATTGGTTTAACATAACAAATTGGCTGTGGTATATAAAATTATTCATAATGATAGTAGGAGGCTTGGTAG
GTTTAAGAATAGTTTTTGCTGTACTTTCTATAGTGAATAGAGTTAGGCAGGGATATTCACCATTATCGTT
TCAGACCCACCTCCCAACCCCGAGGGGACCCGACAGGCCCGAAGGAATAGAAGAAGAAGGTGGAGAGAGA
GACAGAGACAGATCCATTCGATTAGTGAACGGATCTCGACGGTATCGCCGAATTCACAAATGGCAGTATT
CATCCACAATTTTAAAAGAAAAGGGGGGATTGGGGGGTACAGTGCAGGGGAAAGAATAGTAGACATAATA
GCAACAGACATACAAACTAAAGAATTACAAAAACAAATTACAAAAATTCAAAATTTTCGGGTTTATTACA
GGGACAGCAGAGATCCAGTTTGGACTAGGATCCTTTACCACTCCCTATCAGTGATAGAGAAAAGTGAAAG
TCGAGTTTACCACTCCCTATCAGTGATAGAGAAAAGTGAAAGTCGAGTTTACCACTCCCTATCAGTGATA
GAGAAAAGTGAAAGTCGAGTTTACCACTCCCTATCAGTGATAGAGAAAAGTGAAAGTCGAGT
Features (pLannotate 1.2.2; 35 found; start..end, strand, type, name):
    123..140     +  misc_feature   MCS (fragment): pUC18/19 multiple cloning site
    145..183     +  promoter       minimal CMV promoter: human cytomegalovirus (CMV) immediate early promoter
    313..337     +  protein_bind   attB1: mutant version of attB; recombination site for the Gateway® BP reaction BP Clonase™
    380..445     +  CDS            3xFLAG: three tandem FLAG® epitope tags, followed by an enterokinase cleavage site
    458..1006    +  CDS            TIFA: TIFA_HUMAN - Also known as T2BP From Homo sapiens (Human).
   1024..1048    -  protein_bind   attB2: mutant version of attB; recombination site for the Gateway® BP reaction BP Clonase™
   1160..1195    +  promoter       PGK promoter (fragment): mouse phosphoglycerate kinase 1 promoter
   1213..2424    +  promoter       UbC promoter: human ubiquitin C promoter
   2483..3180    +  CDS            rtTA3 (fragment): reverse tetracycline transactivator 3 activates expression from Tet-responsive promoters in the presence of doxycycline
   3110..3220    +  CDS            VP48: 3 tandem repeats of the minimal activation domain of herpes simplex virus VP16 (Cheng et al., 2013)
   3393..3855    +  misc_feature   IRES: internal ribosome entry site (IRES) of the encephalomyocarditis virus (EMCV)
   3871..4665    +  CDS            NeoR/KanR: aminoglycoside phosphotransferase from Tn5; aph(3')-II (or nptII); confers resistance to neomycin, kanamycin, and G418 (Geneticin®)
   4693..4776    +  CDS            large T antigen (fragment): large T antigen from SV40 (simian virus 40)
   4810..4830    +  misc_feature   MCS (fragment): pBluescript multiple cloning site
   4842..5430    +  misc_feature   WPRE: woodchuck hepatitis virus posttranscriptional regulatory element
   5438..5503    +  CDS            nef (fragment): NEF_HV1Z2 - Experimental evidence at protein level: Swiss-Prot protein existence level 1. Extracellular Nef protein targets CD4(+) T-lymphocytes for apoptosis by interacting with CXCR4 surface receptors. From Human immunodeficiency virus type 1 group M subtype D (isolate Z2/CDC-Z34) (HIV-1).
   5505..5738    +  LTR            3' LTR (ΔU3): self-inactivating 3' long terminal repeat (LTR) from HIV-1
   5943..6047    +  promoter       AmpR promoter: bla
   6048..6908    +  CDS            AmpR: β-lactamase; bla; confers resistance to ampicillin, carbenicillin, and related antibiotics
   7079..7667    +  rep_origin     ori: high-copy-number ColE1/pMB1/pBR322/pUC origin of replication
   7850..7904    +  CDS            lacI (fragment): lac repressor; lacI; The lac repressor binds to the lac operator to inhibit transcription in E. coli. This inhibition can be relieved by adding lactose or isopropyl-β-D-thiogalactopyranoside (IPTG).
   7910..8003    +  rep_origin     SV40 ori (fragment): SV40 origin of replication
   8028..8065    +  CDS            lacI (fragment): lac repressor; lacI; The lac repressor binds to the lac operator to inhibit transcription in E. coli. This inhibition can be relieved by adding lactose or isopropyl-β-D-thiogalactopyranoside (IPTG).
   8078..8099    +  protein_bind   CAP binding site: CAP binding activates transcription in the presence of cAMP. E. coli catabolite activator protein
   8114..8144    +  promoter       lac promoter: promoter for the E. coli lac operon
   8148..8170    +  protein_bind   lac operator (fragment): The lac repressor binds to the lac operator to inhibit transcription in E. coli. This inhibition can be relieved by adding lactose or isopropyl-β-D-thiogalactopyranoside (IPTG). lac repressor encoded by lacI
   8202..8285    +  polyA_signal   SV40 poly(A) signal (fragment): SV40 polyadenylation signal
   8452..8781    +  CDS            nef (fragment): NEF_HV1BR - Experimental evidence at protein level: Swiss-Prot protein existence level 1. Extracellular Nef protein targets CD4(+) T-lymphocytes for apoptosis by interacting with CXCR4 surface receptors (PubMed:14990729). From Human immunodeficiency virus type 1 group M subtype B (isolate BRU/LAI) (HIV-1).
   8829..9086    +  LTR            5' LTR (truncated): truncated 5' long terminal repeat (LTR) from HIV-1
   9133..9258    +  misc_feature   HIV-1 Ψ: packaging signal of human immunodeficiency virus type 1
   9242..9580    +  CDS            HIV-1 gag (fragment): gag protein from human immunodeficiency virus 1; gag
   9755..9988    +  misc_feature   RRE: The Rev response element (RRE) of HIV-1 allows for Rev-dependent mRNA export from the nucleus to the cytoplasm.
  10365..10465   +  CDS            Rev (fragment): human immunodeficiency virus 1 (HIV-1) Rev protein; rev; enhances nuclear export of unspliced and incompletely spliced viral mRNAs
  10510..10627   +  misc_feature   cPPT/CTS: central polypurine tract and central termination sequence of HIV-1
  10682..112     +  protein_bind   tetracycline response element (across the origin): contains seven copies of the tetracycline operator tetO tetracycline repressor TetR
