[The description below was written by a language model from this plasmid's Addgene catalogue record and pLannotate feature annotations shown in this document.]
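Description:
pInducer20 TIFA WT is a lentiviral, mammalian expression plasmid built on the pINDUCER20 backbone that places wild-type human TIFA (also known as T2BP) under doxycycline-inducible control. It is propagated in E. coli through a high-copy ColE1/pUC-type origin with ampicillin selection (AmpR, β-lactamase). The sequenced record is about 10.8 kb. The viral framework consists of a truncated HIV-1 5' LTR, the Ψ packaging signal with a gag fragment, the Rev response element and the cPPT/CTS. Downstream of the payload lie a WPRE and a self-inactivating ΔU3 3' LTR, so the genome can be packaged when helper functions are supplied in trans and integrates without active LTR promoter activity.

The inducible cassette comprises a tetracycline response element with seven tetO copies joined to a minimal CMV promoter. This drives an open reading frame, flanked by Gateway attB1 and attB2 sites, that encodes an N-terminal 3xFLAG tag followed by TIFA; the record lists the insert as made by gene synthesis. A second, constitutive unit on the same provirus uses the human UbC promoter to express the reverse tetracycline transactivator rtTA3. An EMCV IRES links rtTA3 to NeoR, which allows G418 selection of transduced cells. Because transactivator, selection marker and responsive promoter travel together, a single transduction yields cells in which doxycycline lets rtTA3 bind the TRE and switch on FLAG-tagged TIFA.

The associated publication concerns the ALPK1/TIFA pathway in human monocytes, consistent with use for controlled TIFA expression in human cells. The epitope tag permits detection or pull-down of the protein.
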