Addgene plasmid #231589: pInducer20 TIFA WT
Purpose: TIFA WT gene under control of a doxycycline-inducible promoter
Depositing lab: Thomas Henry. Depositing organization: INSERM U1111,Centre International de Recherche en Infectiologie (CIRI). Publication: IFN-gamma licenses normal and pathogenic ALPK1/TIFA pathway in human monocytes. Martin A, Caron S, Marcotte M, Bronnec P, Garneret E, Martel N, Maalouf G, Seve P, Saadoun D, Jamilloux Y, Henry T. iScience. 2024 Dec 10;28(1):111563. doi: 10.1016/j.isci.2024.111563. eCollection 2025 Jan 17. PubMed 39868044.
Backbone
  Vector backbone: pINDUCER20
  Backbone manufacturer: Addgene 44012
  Vector type: Mammalian Expression, Lentiviral
Growth in bacteria
  Bacterial resistance: Ampicillin, 100 μg/mL
  Growth temperature: 37°C
  Growth strain: NEB Stable
  Copy number: Unknown
Gene/Insert
  Gene/Insert name: TIFA
  Species: H. sapiens (human)
  Entrez Gene: TIFA (a.k.a. T2BP, T6BP, TIFAA)
  Promoter: doxycycline
  Tag / fusion protein: 3X flag (N terminal on insert)
  Cloning method: Gene Synthesis
  Sequencing primers: 5′ GTCCAGTGTGGTGGaATTC; 3′ GCCACTGTGCTGGATATCA
Terms and licenses: Academic/Nonprofit Terms; Industry Terms: Not Available to Industry
How to cite: pInducer20 TIFA WT was a gift from Thomas Henry (Addgene plasmid # 231589 ; http://n2t.net/addgene:231589 ; RRID:Addgene_231589)
