>Addgene plasmid #231589 | pInducer20 TIFA WT | depositor partial sequence | sequence record 455042 | all TIFA gene primer used :GTCCAGTGTGGTGGaATTC
TTTGTCAAAAGCAAGGCTTTAAGGAACCAATTCAGTCGACTGGGATCCGGTACCACCATGGACTACAAAG
ACCATGACGGTGATTATAAAGATCATGACATCGATTACAAGGATGACGATGACAAGCTTGCGGCCGCGAC
TTCCTTCGAGGACGCCGATACTGAGGAAACCGTCACCTGCCTGCAAATGACCGTATATCACCCAGGTCAA
CTCCAATGCGGCATCTTCCAAAGCATTTCCTTCAATCGCGAAAAGCTTCCAAGTTCTGAGGTAGTCAAGT
TCGGTCGCAACTCTAATATATGCCACTACACCTTCCAAGATAAGCAAGTGTCTCGGGTACAATTCTCCCT
TCAACTCTTCAAGAAGTTTAATTCTAGTGTGCTGAGTTTCGAGATTAAGAACATGTCAAAGAAAACTAAC
TTGATTGTCGATTCTCGGGAATTGGGGTATTTGAACAAGATGGATCTCCCTTATCGCTGTATGGTGAGGT
TTGGGGAATACCAATTCCTTATGGAAAAGGAAGACGGAGAATCCCTGGAGTTCTTCGAAACACAGTTCAT
CCTGAGTCCCAGGAGCCTGCTCCAGGAGAATAATTGGCCGCCGCATCGACCAATCCCCGAATACGGAACC
TACTCACTGTGTTCTAGTCAGTCTTCTTCACCCACCGAGATGGACGAGAACGAAAGCTAGCTCGAGATAT
CTAGACCCAGCTTTCTTGTACAAAGTGGTTGATATCCAGCACAGTGGCGGCCGCTCGAGTCTAGAGGGCC
CGCGGTTCGAATACCCATACGACGTCCCAGACTACGCTTAGTAATGATTAATTAAACTAGAAATTCTACC
GGGTAGGGGAGGCGCTTTTCCCAAGGCAGTCTGGAGTAACCCACCCAAGATCTGGCCTCCGCGCCGGGTT
TTGGCGCCTCCCGCGGGCGCCCCCCTCCTCACGGCGAGCGCTGCCACGTCAGACGAAGGGCGCAGCGAGC
GTCCTGATCCTTCCGCCCGGACGCTCAGGACAGCGGCCCGCTGCTCATAAGACTCGGCCTTAGAACCCCA
GTATCAGCAGAAGGACATTTTAGGACGGGACTTGGGTGACTCTAGGGCACTGGTTTTCTTTCCAGAGAGC
GGAACAGGCGAGGAAAAGTAGTCCCTTCTCGGCGATTCTGCGGAGGGATCTCC
