>Addgene plasmid #231589 | pInducer20 TIFA WT | depositor partial sequence | sequence record 455043 | all tifa gene primr used : GCCACTGTGCTGGATATCA
GGAATAATCTCGAGCTAGCTTTCGTTCTCGTCCATCTCGGTGGGTGAAGAAGACTGACTAGAACACAGTG
AGTAGGTTCCGTATTCGGGGATTGGTCGATGCGGCGGCCAATTATTCTCCTGGAGCAGGCTCCTGGGACT
CAGGATGAACTGTGTTTCGAAGAACTCCAGGGATTCTCCGTCTTCCTTTTCCATAAGGAATTGGTATTCC
CCAAACCTCACCATACAGCGATAAGGGAGATCCATCTTGTTCAAATACCCCAATTCCCGAGAATCGACAA
TCAAGTTAGTTTTCTTTGACATGTTCTTAATCTCGAAACTCAGCACACTAGAATTAAACTTCTTGAAGAG
TTGAAGGGAGAATTGTACCCGAGACACTTGCTTATCTTGGAAGGTGTAGTGGCATATATTAGAGTTGCGA
CCGAACTTGACTACCTCAGAACTTGGAAGCTTTTCGCGATTGAAGGAAATGCTTTGGAAGATGCCGCATT
GGAGTTGACCTGGGTGATATACGGTCATTTGCAGGCAGGTGACGGTTTCCTCAGTATCGGCGTCCTCGAA
GGAAGTCGCGGCCGCAAGCTTGTCATCGTCATCCTTGTAATCGATGTCATGATCTTTATAATCACCGTCA
TGGTCTTTGTAGTCCATGGTGGTACCGGATCCAGTCGACTGAATTGGTTCCTTTAAAGCCTGCTTTTTTG
TACAAACTTGTTGATATCTGCAGAATTCCACCACACTGGACTAGTTCGGGGCCGCGGAGGCTGGATCGGT
CCCGGTGTCTTCTATGGAGGTCAAAACAGCGTGGATGGCGTCTCCAGGCGATCTGACGGTTCACTAAACG
AGCTCTGCTTATATAGGCCTCCCACCGTACACGCCTACCTCGACCCGGGTACCGAGCTCGACTTTCACTT
TTCTCTATCACTGATAGGGAGTGGTAAACTCGACTTTCACTTTTCTCTATCACTGATAGGGAGTGGTAAA
CTCGACTTTCACTTTTCTCTATCACTGATAGGGAGTGGTAAACTCGACTTTCACTTTTCTCTATCACTGA
TAGGGAGTGGTAAACTCGACTTTCACTTTTCTCTATCACTGATAGGGAGTGGTAAACTCGACTTTCACTT
TTCTCTATCACTGATAGGGAGTGGTAAACTCGACTTTCACTTTT
